>Addgene plasmid #84079 | pKS1 | addgene full sequence | sequence record 208927 | Addgene NGS Result
TGGCGAATGGG
[124 nt withheld, positions 12-135]
C
[91 nt withheld, positions 137-227]
A
[49 nt withheld, positions 229-277]
CCTTTGACGTTGGAGTCCACGTTCTTT
[37 nt withheld, positions 305-341]
ACCCTATCTCGGTCTATTCTTTTGATTTATAAGGGATTTTGCCGATTTCGGCCTATTGGTTAAAAAATGA
GCTGATTTAACAAAAATTTAACGCGAATTTTAACAAAATATTAACGCTTACAATTTAGGTGGCACTTTTC
GGGGAAATGTGCGCGGAACCCCTATTTGTTTATTTTTCTAAATACATTCAAATATGTATCCGCTCATGAA
TTAATTCTTAGAAAAACTCATCGAGCATCAAATGAAACTGCAATTTATTCATATCAGGATTATCAATACC
ATATTTTTGAAAAAGCCGTTTCTGTAATGAAGGAGAAAACTCACCGAGGCAGTTCCATAGGATGGCAAGA
TCCTGGTATCGGTCTGCGATTCCGACTCGTCCAACATCAATACAACCTATTAATTTCCCCTCGTCAAAAA
TAAGGTTATCAAGTGAGAAATCACCATGAGTGACGACTGAATCCGGTGAGAATGGCAAAAGTTTATGCAT
TTCTTTCCAGACTTGTTCAACAGGCCAGCCATTACGCTCGTCATCAAAATCACTCGCATCAACCAAACCG
TTATTCATTCGTGATTGCGCCTGAGCGAGACGAAATACGCGATCGCTGTTAAAAGGACAATTACAAACAG
GAATCGAATGCAACCGGCGCAGGAACACTGCCAGCGCATCAACAATATTTTCACCTGAATCAGGATATTC
TTCTAATACCTGGAATGCTGTTTTCCCGGGGATCGCAGTGGTGAGTAACCATGCATCATCAGGAGTACGG
ATAAAATGCTTGATGGTCGGAAGAGGCATAAATTCCGTCAGCCAGTTTAGTCTGACCATCTCATCTGTAA
CATCATTGGCAACGCTACCTTTGCCATGTTTCAGAAACAACTCTGGCGCATCGGGCTTCCCATACAATCG
ATAGATTGTCGCACCTGATTGCCCGACATTATCGCGAGCCCATTTATACCCATATAAATCAGCATCCATG
TTGGAATTTAATCGCGGCCTAGAGCAAGACGTTTCCCGTTGAATATGGCTCATAACACCCCTTGTATTAC
TGTTTATGTAAGCAGACAGTTTTATTGTTCATGACCAAAATCCCTTAACGTGAGTTTTCGTTCCACTGAG
CGTCAGACCCCGTAGAAAAGATCAAAGGATCTTCTTGAGATCCTTTTTTTCTGCGCGTAATCTGCTGCTT
GCAAACAAAAAAACCACCGCTACCAGCGGTGGTTTGTTTGCCGGATCAAGAGCTACCAACTCTTTTTCCG
AAGGTAACTGGCTTCAGCAGAGCGCAGATACCAAATACTGTCCTTCTAGTGTAGCCGTAGTTAGGCCACC
ACTTCAAGAACTCTGTAGCACCGCCTACATACCTCGCTCTGCTAATCCTGTTACCAGTGGCTGCTGCCAG
TGGCGATAAGTCGTGTCTTACCGGGTTGGACTCAAGACGATAGTTACCGGATAAGGCGCAGCGGTCGGGC
TGAACGGGGGGTTCGTGCACACAGCCCAGCTTGGAGCGAACGACCTACACCGAACTGAGATACCTACAGC
GTGAGCTATGAGAAAGCGCCACGCTTCCCGAAGGGAGAAAGGCGGACAGGTATCCGGTAAGCGGCAGGGT
CGGAACAGGAGAGCGCACGAGGGAGCTTCCAGGGGGAAACGCCTGGTATCTTTATAGTCCTGTCGGGTTT
CGCCACCTCTGACTTGAGCGTCGATTTTTGTGATGCTCGTCAGGGGGGCGGAGCCTATGGAAAAACGCCA
GCAACGCGGCCTTTTTACGGTTCCTGGCCTTTTGCTGGCCTTTTGCTCACATGTTCTTTCCTGCGTTATC
CCCTGATTCTGTGGATAACCGTATTACCGCCTTTGAGTGAGCTGATACCGCTCGCCGCAGCCGAACGACC
GAGCGCAGCGAGTCAGTGAGCGAGGAAGCGGAAGAGCGCCTGATGCGGTATTTTCTCCTTACGCATCTGT
GCGGTATTTCACACCGCAATGGTGCACTCTCAGTACAATCTGCTCTGATGCCGCATAGTTAAGCCAGTAT
ACACTCCGCTATCGCTACGTGACTGGGTCATGGCTGCGCCCCGACACCCGCCAACACCCGCTGACGCGCC
CTGACGGGCTTGTCTGCTCCCGGCATCCGCTTACAGACAAGCTGTGACCGTCTCCGGGAGCTGCATGTGT
CAGAGGTTTTCACCGTCATCACCGAAACGCGCGAGGCAGCTGCGGTAAAGCTCATCAGCGTGGTCGTGAA
GCGATTCACAGATGTCTGCCTGTTCATCCGCGTCCAGCTCGTTGAGTTTCTCCAGAAGCGTTAATGTCTG
GCTTCTGATAAAGCGGGCCATGTTAAGGGCGGTTTTTTCCTGTTTGGTCACTGATGCCTCCGTGTAAGGG
GGATTTCTGTTCATGGGGGTAATGATACCGATGAAACGAGAGAGGATGCTCACGATACGGGTTACTGATG
ATGAACATGCCCGGTTACTGGAACGTTGTGAGGGTAAACAACTGGCGGTATGGATGCGGCGGGACCAGAG
AAAAATCACTCAGGGTCAATGCCAGCGCTTCGTTAATACAGATGTAGGTGTTCCACAGGGTAGCCAGCAG
CATCCTGCGATGCAGATCCGGAACATAATGGTGCAGGGCGCTGACTTCCGCGTTTCCAGACTTTACGAAA
CACGGAAACCGAAGACCATTCATGTTGTTGCTCAGGTCGCAGACGTTTTGCAGCAGCAGTCGCTTCACGT
TCGCTCGCGTATCGGTGATTCATTCTGCTAACCAGTAAGGCAACCCCGCCAGCCTAGCCGGGTCCTCAAC
GACAGGAGCACGATCATGCGCACCCGTGGGGCCGCCATGCCGGCGATAATGGCCTGCTTCTCGCCGAAAC
GTTTGGTGGCGGGACCAGTGACGAAGGCTTGAGCGAGGGCGTGCAAGATTCCGAATACCGCAAGCGACAG
GCCGATCATCGTCGCGCTCCAGCGAAAGCGGTCCTCGCCGAAAATGACCCAGAGCGCTGCCGGCACCTGT
CCTACGAGTTGCATGATAAAGAAGACAGTCATAAGTGCGGCGACGATAGTCATGCCCCGCGCCCACCGGA
AGGAGCTGACTGGGTTGAAGGCTCTCAAGGGCATCGGTCGAGATCCCGGTGCCTAATGAGTGAGCTAACT
TACATTAATTGCGTTGCGCTCACTGCCCGCTTTCCAGTCGGGAAACCTGTCGTGCCAGCTGCATTAATGA
ATCGGCCAACGCGCGGGGAGAGGCGGTTTGCGTATTGGGCGCCAGGGTGGTTTTTCTTTTCACCAGTGAG
ACGGGCAACAGCTGATTGCCCTTCACCGCCTGGCCCTGAGAGAGTTGCAGCAAGCGGTCCACGCTGGTTT
GCCCCAGCAGGCGAAAATCCTGTTTGATGGTGGTTAACGGCGGGATATAACATGAGCTGTCTTCGGTATC
GTCGTATCCCACTACCGAGATATCCGCACCAACGCGCAGCCCGGACTCGGTAATGGCGCGCATTGCGCCC
AGCGCCATCTGATCGTTGGCAACCAGCATCGCAGTGGGAACGATGCCCTCATTCAGCATTTGCATGGTTT
GTTGAAAACCGGACATGGCACTCCAGTCGCCTTCCCGTTCCGCTATCGGCTGAATTTGATTGCGAGTGAG
ATATTTATGCCAGCCAGCCAGACGCAGACGCGCCGAGACAGAACTTAATGGGCCCGCTAACAGCGCGATT
TGCTGGTGACCCAATGCGACCAGATGCTCCACGCCCAGTCGCGTACCGTCTTCATGGGAGAAAATAATAC
TGTTGATGGGTGTCTGGTCAGAGACATCAAGAAATAACGCCGGAACATTAGTGCAGGCAGCTTCCACAGC
AATGGCATCCTGGTCATCCAGCGGATAGTTAATGATCAGCCCACTGACGCGTTGCGCGAGAAGATTGTGC
ACCGCCGCTTTACAGGCTTCGACGCCGCTTCGTTCTACCATCGACACCACCACGCTGGCACCCAGTTGAT
CGGCGCGAGATTTAATCGCCGCGACAATTTGCGACGGCGCGTGCAGGGCCAGACTGGAGGTGGCAACGCC
AATCAGCAACGACTGTTTGCCCGCCAGTTGTTGTGCCACGCGGTTGGGAATGTAATTCAGCTCCGCCATC
GCCGCTTCCACTTTTTCCCGCGTTTTCGCAGAAACGTGGCTGGCCTGGTTCACCACGCGGGAAACGGTCT
GATAAGAGACACCGGCATACTCTGCGACATCGTATAACGTTACTGGTTTCACATTCACCACCCTGAATTG
ACTCTCTTCCGGGCGCTATCATGCCATACCGCGAAAGGTTTTGCGCCATTCGATGGTGTCCGGGATCTCG
ACGCTCTCCCTTATGCGACTCCTGCATTAGGAAGCAGCCCAGTAGTAGGTTGAGGCCGTTGAGCACCGCC
GCCGCAAGGAATGGTGCATGCAAGGAGATGGCGCCCAACAGTCCCCCGGCCACGGGGCCTGCCACCATAC
CCACGCCGAAACAAGCGCTCATGAGCCCGAAGTGGCGAGCCCGATCTTCCCCATCGGTGATGTCGGCGAT
ATAGGCGCCAGCAACCGCACCTGTGGCGCCGGTGATGCCGGCCACGATGCGTCCGGCGTAGAGGATCGAG
ATCTCGATCCCGCGAAATTAATACGACTCACTATAGGGGAATTGTGAGCGGATAACAATTCCCCTCTAGA
AATAATTTTGTTTAACTTTAAGAAGGAGATATACCATGGGCAGCAGCCATCATCATCATCATCACAGCAG
CGGCCTGGTGCCGCGCGGCAGCCATATGAAAAACCTTGATTGTTGGGTCGACAACGAAGAAGACATCGAT
GTTATCCTGAAAAAGTCTACCATTCTGAACTTGGACATCAACAACGATATTATCTCCGACATCTCTGGTT
TCAACTCCTCTGTTATCACATATCCAGATGCTCAATTGGTGCCGGGCATCAACGGCAAAGCTATCCACCT
GGTTAACAACGAATCTTCTGAAGTTATCGTGCACAAGGCCATGGACATCGAATACAACGACATGTTCAAC
AACTTCACCGTTAGCTTCTGGCTGCGCGTTCCGAAAGTTTCTGCTTCCCACCTGGAACAGTACGGCACTA
ACGAGTACTCCATCATCAGCTCTATGAAGAAACACTCCCTGTCCATCGGCTCTGGTTGGTCTGTTTCCCT
GAAGGGTAACAACCTGATCTGGACTCTGAAAGACTCCGCGGGCGAAGTTCGTCAGATCACTTTCCGCGAC
CTGCCGGACAAGTTCAACGCGTACCTGGCTAACAAATGGGTTTTCATCACTATCACTAACGATCGTCTGT
CTTCTGCTAACCTGTACATCAACGGCGTTCTGATGGGCTCCGCTGAAATCACTGGTCTGGGCGCTATCCG
TGAGGACAACAACATCACTCTTAAGCTGGACCGTTGCAACAACAACAACCAGTACGTATCCATCGACAAG
TTCCGTATCTTCTGCAAAGCACTGAACCCGAAAGAGATCGAAAAACTGTATACCAGCTACCTGTCTATCA
CCTTCCTGCGTGACTTCTGGGGTAACCCGCTGCGTTACGACACCGAATATTACCTGATCCCGGTAGCTTC
TAGCTCTAAAGACGTTCAGCTGAAAAACATCACTGACTACATGTACCTGACCAACGCGCCGTCCTACACT
AACGGTAAACTGAACATCTACTACCGACGTCTGTACAACGGCCTGAAATTCATCATCAAACGCTACACTC
CGAACAACGAAATCGATTCTTTCGTTAAATCTGGTGACTTCATCAAACTGTACGTTTCTTACAACAACAA
CGAACACATCGTTGGTTACCCGAAAGACGGTAACGCTTTCAACAACCTGGACAGAATTCTGCGTGTTGGT
TACAACGCTCCGGGTATCCCGCTGTACAAAAAAATGGAAGCTGTTAAACTGCGTGACCTGAAAACCTACT
CTGTTCAGCTGAAACTGTACGACGACAAAAACGCTTCTCTGGGTCTGGTTGGTACCCACAACGGTCAGAT
CGGTAACGACCCGAACCGTGACATCCTGATCGCTTCTAACTGGTACTTCAACCACCTGAAAGACAAAATC
CTGGGTTGCGACTGGTACTTCGTTCCGACCGATGAAGGTTGGACCAACGACTAAGGATCCGAATTCGAGC
TCCGTCGACAAGCTTGCGGCCGCACTCGAGCACCACCACCACCACCACTGAGATCCGGCTGCTAACAAAG
CCCGAAAGGAAGCTGAGTTGGCTGCTGCCACCGCTGAGCAATAACTAGCATAACCCCTTGGGGCCTCTAA
ACGGGTCTTGAGGGGTTTTTTGCTGAAAGGAGGAACTATATCCGGAT
Features (pLannotate 1.2.2; 21 found; start..end, strand, type, name):
     12..440     +  rep_origin     f1 ori (sequence partly withheld): f1 bacteriophage origin of replication; arrow indicates direction of (+) strand synthesis
    493..550     +  promoter       AmpR promoter (fragment): bla
    559..1374    -  CDS            KanR: aminoglycoside phosphotransferase; aph(3')-Ia; confers resistance to kanamycin in bacteria or G418 (Geneticin®) in eukaryotes
   1496..2084    +  rep_origin     ori: high-copy-number ColE1/pMB1/pBR322/pUC origin of replication
   2270..2409    -  misc_feature   bom: basis of mobility region from pBR322
   2511..2702    -  CDS            rop: Rop protein, which maintains plasmids at low copy number; rop
   2719..3099    +  CDS            YPB1_ECOLX: Protein predicted: Swiss-Prot protein existence level 4. From Escherichia coli.
   3171..3462    -  CDS            TcR (fragment): tetracycline efflux protein; tet; confers resistance to tetracycline
   3477..3498    -  protein_bind   CAP binding site: CAP binding activates transcription in the presence of cAMP. E. coli catabolite activator protein
   3511..4593    -  CDS            lacI: lac repressor; lacI; The lac repressor binds to the lac operator to inhibit transcription in E. coli. This inhibition can be relieved by adding lactose or isopropyl-β-D-thiogalactopyranoside (IPTG).
   4594..4671    -  promoter       lacI promoter: lacI
   4679..4958    -  CDS            TcR (fragment): tetracycline efflux protein; tet; confers resistance to tetracycline
   4980..4998    +  promoter       T7 promoter: promoter for bacteriophage T7 RNA polymerase
   4999..5023    +  protein_bind   lac operator: The lac repressor binds to the lac operator to inhibit transcription in E. coli. This inhibition can be relieved by adding lactose or isopropyl-β-D-thiogalactopyranoside (IPTG). lac repressor encoded by lacI
   5038..5060    +  RBS            RBS: efficient ribosome binding site from bacteriophage T7 gene 10 (Olins and Rangwala, 1989)
   5079..5095    +  CDS            capTEV™ (fragment): composite tag for in vivo biotinylation, TEV protease cleavage, and 6xHis tagging
   5106..5123    +  CDS            thrombin site: thrombin recognition and cleavage site
   5121..6482    +  CDS            tetX (fragment): TETX_CLOTE - Experimental evidence at protein level: Swiss-Prot protein existence level 1. Tetanus toxin acts by inhibiting neurotransmitter release. It binds to peripheral neuronal synapses, is internalized and moves by retrograde transport up the axon into the spinal cord where it can move between postsynaptic and presynaptic neurons. It inhibits neurotransmitter release by acting as a zinc endopeptidase that catalyzes the hydrolysis of the '76-Gln-|-Phe-77' bond of synaptobrevin-2. From Clostridium tetani (strain Massachusetts / E88).
   6532..6549    +  CDS            9xHis (fragment): 9xHis affinity tag
   6559..6608    +  CDS            SET1 (fragment): solubility-enhancement tag derived from T7 phage gene 10B
   6616..6663    +  terminator     T7 terminator: transcription terminator for bacteriophage T7 RNA polymerase
