[The description below was written by a language model from this plasmid's Addgene catalogue record and pLannotate feature annotations shown in this document.]
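Description:
pKS1 is a bacterial expression plasmid built on the Novagen pET28a backbone for producing the non-toxic C fragment (Hc, the receptor-binding carboxy-terminal domain) of tetanus neurotoxin in E. coli. The coding sequence, listed as synthetic and derived from Clostridium tetani, was inserted between the NdeI and BamHI sites, both of which were retained. The plasmid is about 6.7 kb and is selected with kanamycin through an aminoglycoside phosphotransferase gene. It replicates from a ColE1/pMB1-type origin accompanied by the bom region and the rop gene. The catalogue lists it as high copy, although rop normally moderates copy number. An f1 origin is also present, and short tetracycline-resistance gene fragments in the annotation are remnants of the pBR322-derived backbone.

Expression is driven by the T7 promoter, followed directly by a lac operator and the T7 gene 10 ribosome binding site, with a T7 terminator downstream. The plasmid-borne lacI gene supplies repressor, so transcription stays repressed until IPTG is added in a host that provides T7 RNA polymerase. The fragment C reading frame is fused at its N terminus to the vector's His tag and a thrombin cleavage site, allowing metal-affinity purification and optional tag removal. The "capTEV" fragment called by the annotation most likely reflects this His tag. A second His-coding stretch lies downstream of the insert, as in pET28a, but the record lists only the N-terminal tag and does not say whether the downstream one is translated.

The associated publication concerns Hc fragment mutants and their ganglioside binding, cell binding and retrograde axonal transport, which suggests the recombinant protein is intended for such studies.
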