Addgene plasmid #84079: pKS1
Purpose: Expresses the non-toxic fragment C of tetanus toxin
Depositing lab: Neil Fairweather. Depositing organization: Imperial College London. Publication: Analysis of mutants of tetanus toxin Hc fragment: ganglioside binding, cell binding and retrograde axonal transport properties. Sinha K, Box M, Lalli G, Schiavo G, Schneider H, Groves M, Siligardi G, Fairweather N. Mol Microbiol. 2000 Sep;37(5):1041-51. mmi2091 PubMed 10972823.
Backbone
  Vector backbone: pET28a
  Backbone manufacturer: Novagen
  Backbone size w/o insert (bp): 5300
  Total vector size (bp): 6692
  Vector type: Bacterial Expression
Growth in bacteria
  Bacterial resistance: Kanamycin, 50 μg/mL
  Growth temperature: 37°C
  Growth strain: DH5alpha
  Growth instructions: Grow on LB agar with kanamycin
  Copy number: High Copy
Gene/Insert
  Gene/Insert name: Tetanus neurotoxin fragment C (alt name: Tetanus fragment C)
  Species: Synthetic; Clostridium tetani
  GenBank ID: AM412776
  Promoter: T7
  Tag / fusion protein: His tag (N terminal on insert)
  Cloning method: Restriction Enzyme; 5′ cloning site NdeI (not destroyed); 3′ cloning site BamHi (not destroyed)
  Sequencing primers: 5′ unknown; 3′ unknown
Terms and licenses: Academic/Nonprofit Terms; Industry Terms: Not Available to Industry
How to cite: pKS1 was a gift from Neil Fairweather (Addgene plasmid # 84079 ; http://n2t.net/addgene:84079 ; RRID:Addgene_84079)
